>Addgene plasmid #100804 | CDA1-BE3 | addgene full sequence | sequence record 192729 | Addgene NGS Result
ATATGCCAAGTACGCCCCCTATTGACGTCAATGACGGTAAATGGCCCGCCTGGCATTATGCCCAGTACAT
GACCTTATGGGACTTTCCTACTTGGCAGTACATCTACGTATTAGTCATCGCTATTACCATGGTGATGCGG
TTTTGGCAGTACATCAATGGGCGTGGATAGCGGTTTGACTCACGGGGATTTCCAAGTCTCCACCCCATTG
ACGTCAATGGGAGTTTGTTTTGGCACCAAAATCAACGGGACTTTCCAAAATGTCGTAACAACTCCGCCCC
ATTGACGCAAATGGGCGGTAGGCGTGTACGGTGGGAGGTCTATATAAGCAGAGCTGGTTTAGTGAACCGT
CAGATCCGCTAGAGATCCGCGGCCGCTAATACGACTCACTATAGGGAGAGCCGCCACCATGACAGACGCT
GAATATGTTAGGATCCATGAAAAACTGGATATCTATACATTTAAGAAGCAGTTCTTCAATAACAAAAAGT
CAGTATCTCACAGATGCTATGTCCTGTTCGAACTCAAGAGAAGAGGAGAAAGGCGGGCCTGTTTCTGGGG
GTACGCGGTTAATAAACCCCAGTCCGGGACCGAGAGGGGGATTCACGCCGAGATCTTTTCAATTAGGAAG
GTTGAAGAGTATCTTCGCGACAATCCCGGTCAGTTCACAATTAACTGGTACAGCTCCTGGAGCCCTTGCG
CTGATTGCGCCGAGAAAATACTCGAATGGTACAACCAGGAGTTGAGAGGCAATGGCCACACTCTCAAGAT
TTGGGCTTGCAAGCTTTACTACGAGAAGAACGCGAGAAATCAGATTGGCTTGTGGAACCTCAGGGACAAC
GGGGTCGGGTTGAATGTTATGGTGTCCGAACATTACCAGTGCTGTAGAAAGATCTTCATTCAGTCCAGTC
ACAATCAGCTGAACGAGAACAGATGGCTGGAGAAAACACTGAAACGGGCAGAGAAAAGGCGCTCAGAGCT
GAGTATCATGATCCAGGTCAAAATCCTGCATACAACCAAAAGCCCGGCTGTAAGCGGCAGCGAGACTCCC
GGGACCTCAGAGTCCGCCACACCCGAAAGTGATAAAAAGTATTCTATTGGTTTAGCCATCGGCACTAATT
CCGTTGGATGGGCTGTCATAACCGATGAATACAAAGTACCTTCAAAGAAATTTAAGGTGTTGGGGAACAC
AGACCGTCATTCGATTAAAAAGAATCTTATCGGTGCCCTCCTATTCGATAGTGGCGAAACGGCAGAGGCG
ACTCGCCTGAAACGAACCGCTCGGAGAAGGTATACACGTCGCAAGAACCGAATATGTTACTTACAAGAAA
TTTTTAGCAATGAGATGGCCAAAGTTGACGATTCTTTCTTTCACCGTTTGGAAGAGTCCTTCCTTGTCGA
AGAGGACAAGAAACATGAACGGCACCCCATCTTTGGAAACATAGTAGATGAGGTGGCATATCATGAAAAG
TACCCAACGATTTATCACCTCAGAAAAAAGCTAGTTGACTCAACTGATAAAGCGGACCTGAGGTTAATCT
ACTTGGCTCTTGCCCATATGATAAAGTTCCGTGGGCACTTTCTCATTGAGGGTGATCTAAATCCGGACAA
CTCGGATGTCGACAAACTGTTCATCCAGTTAGTACAAACCTATAATCAGTTGTTTGAAGAGAACCCTATA
AATGCAAGTGGCGTGGATGCGAAGGCTATTCTTAGCGCCCGCCTCTCTAAATCCCGACGGCTAGAAAACC
TGATCGCACAATTACCCGGAGAGAAGAAAAATGGGTTGTTCGGTAACCTTATAGCGCTCTCACTAGGCCT
GACACCAAATTTTAAGTCGAACTTCGACTTAGCTGAAGATGCCAAATTGCAGCTTAGTAAGGACACGTAC
GATGACGATCTCGACAATCTACTGGCACAAATTGGAGATCAGTATGCGGACTTATTTTTGGCTGCCAAAA
ACCTTAGCGATGCAATCCTCCTATCTGACATACTGAGAGTTAATACTGAGATTACCAAGGCGCCGTTATC
CGCTTCAATGATCAAAAGGTACGATGAACATCACCAAGACTTGACACTTCTCAAGGCCCTAGTCCGTCAG
CAACTGCCTGAGAAATATAAGGAAATATTCTTTGATCAGTCGAAAAACGGGTACGCAGGTTATATTGACG
GCGGAGCGAGTCAAGAGGAATTCTACAAGTTTATCAAACCCATATTAGAGAAGATGGATGGGACGGAAGA
GTTGCTTGTAAAACTCAATCGCGAAGATCTACTGCGAAAGCAGCGGACTTTCGACAACGGTAGCATTCCA
CATCAAATCCACTTAGGCGAATTGCATGCTATACTTAGAAGGCAGGAGGATTTTTATCCGTTCCTCAAAG
ACAATCGTGAAAAGATTGAGAAAATCCTAACCTTTCGCATACCTTACTATGTGGGACCCCTGGCCCGAGG
GAACTCTCGGTTCGCATGGATGACAAGAAAGTCCGAAGAAACGATTACTCCATGGAATTTTGAGGAAGTT
GTCGATAAAGGTGCGTCAGCTCAATCGTTCATCGAGAGGATGACCAACTTTGACAAGAATTTACCGAACG
AAAAAGTATTGCCTAAGCACAGTTTACTTTACGAGTATTTCACAGTGTACAATGAACTCACGAAAGTTAA
GTATGTCACTGAGGGCATGCGTAAACCCGCCTTTCTAAGCGGAGAACAGAAGAAAGCAATAGTAGATCTG
TTATTCAAGACCAACCGCAAAGTGACAGTTAAGCAATTGAAAGAGGACTACTTTAAGAAAATTGAATGCT
TCGATTCTGTCGAGATCTCCGGGGTAGAAGATCGATTTAATGCGTCACTTGGTACGTATCATGACCTCCT
AAAGATAATTAAAGATAAGGACTTCCTGGATAACGAAGAGAATGAAGATATCTTAGAAGATATAGTGTTG
ACTCTTACCCTCTTTGAAGATCGGGAAATGATTGAGGAAAGACTAAAAACATACGCTCACCTGTTCGACG
ATAAGGTTATGAAACAGTTAAAGAGGCGTCGCTATACGGGCTGGGGACGATTGTCGCGGAAACTTATCAA
CGGGATAAGAGACAAGCAAAGTGGTAAAACTATTCTCGATTTTCTAAAGAGCGACGGCTTCGCCAATAGG
AACTTTATGCAGCTGATCCATGATGACTCTTTAACCTTCAAAGAGGATATACAAAAGGCACAGGTTTCCG
GACAAGGGGACTCATTGCACGAACATATTGCGAATCTTGCTGGTTCGCCAGCCATCAAAAAGGGCATACT
CCAGACAGTCAAAGTAGTGGATGAGCTAGTTAAGGTCATGGGACGTCACAAACCGGAAAACATTGTAATC
GAGATGGCACGCGAAAATCAAACGACTCAGAAGGGGCAAAAAAACAGTCGAGAGCGGATGAAGAGAATAG
AAGAGGGTATTAAAGAACTGGGCAGCCAGATCTTAAAGGAGCATCCTGTGGAAAATACCCAATTGCAGAA
CGAGAAACTTTACCTCTATTACCTACAAAATGGAAGGGACATGTATGTTGATCAGGAACTGGACATAAAC
CGTTTATCTGATTACGACGTCGATCACATTGTACCCCAATCCTTTTTGAAGGACGATTCAATCGACAATA
AAGTGCTTACACGCTCGGATAAGAACCGAGGGAAAAGTGACAATGTTCCAAGCGAGGAAGTCGTAAAGAA
AATGAAGAACTATTGGCGGCAGCTCCTAAATGCGAAACTGATAACGCAAAGAAAGTTCGATAACTTAACT
AAAGCTGAGAGGGGTGGCTTGTCTGAACTTGACAAGGCCGGATTTATTAAACGTCAGCTCGTGGAAACCC
GCCAAATCACAAAGCATGTTGCACAGATACTAGATTCCCGAATGAATACGAAATACGACGAGAACGATAA
GCTGATTCGGGAAGTCAAAGTAATCACTTTAAAGTCAAAATTGGTGTCGGACTTCAGAAAGGATTTTCAA
TTCTATAAAGTTAGGGAGATAAATAACTACCACCATGCGCACGACGCTTATCTTAATGCCGTCGTAGGGA
CCGCACTCATTAAGAAATACCCGAAGCTAGAAAGTGAGTTTGTGTATGGTGATTACAAAGTTTATGACGT
CCGTAAGATGATCGCGAAAAGCGAACAGGAGATAGGCAAGGCTACAGCCAAATACTTCTTTTATTCTAAC
ATTATGAATTTCTTTAAGACGGAAATCACTCTGGCAAACGGAGAGATACGCAAACGACCTTTAATTGAAA
CCAATGGGGAGACAGGTGAAATCGTATGGGATAAGGGCCGGGACTTCGCGACGGTGAGAAAAGTTTTGTC
CATGCCCCAAGTCAACATAGTAAAGAAAACTGAGGTGCAGACCGGAGGGTTTTCAAAGGAATCGATTCTT
CCAAAAAGGAATAGTGATAAGCTCATCGCTCGTAAAAAGGACTGGGACCCGAAAAAGTACGGTGGCTTCG
ATAGCCCTACAGTTGCCTATTCTGTCCTAGTAGTGGCAAAAGTTGAGAAGGGAAAATCCAAGAAACTGAA
GTCAGTCAAAGAATTATTGGGGATAACGATTATGGAGCGCTCGTCTTTTGAAAAGAACCCCATCGACTTC
CTTGAGGCGAAAGGTTACAAGGAAGTAAAAAAGGATCTCATAATTAAACTACCAAAGTATAGTCTGTTTG
AGTTAGAAAATGGCCGAAAACGGATGTTGGCTAGCGCCGGAGAGCTTCAAAAGGGGAACGAACTCGCACT
ACCGTCTAAATACGTGAATTTCCTGTATTTAGCGTCCCATTACGAGAAGTTGAAAGGTTCACCTGAAGAT
AACGAACAGAAGCAACTTTTTGTTGAGCAGCACAAACATTATCTCGACGAAATCATAGAGCAAATTTCGG
AATTCAGTAAGAGAGTCATCCTAGCTGATGCCAATCTGGACAAAGTATTAAGCGCATACAACAAGCACAG
GGATAAACCCATACGTGAGCAGGCGGAAAATATTATCCATTTGTTTACTCTTACCAACCTCGGCGCTCCA
GCCGCATTCAAGTATTTTGACACAACGATAGATCGCAAACGATACACTTCTACCAAGGAGGTGCTAGACG
CGACACTGATTCACCAATCCATCACGGGATTATATGAAACTCGGATAGATTTGTCACAGCTTGGGGGTGA
CTCTGGTGGTTCTACTAATCTGTCAGATATTATTGAAAAGGAGACCGGTAAGCAACTGGTTATCCAGGAA
TCCATCCTCATGCTCCCAGAGGAGGTGGAAGAAGTCATTGGGAACAAGCCGGAAAGCGATATACTCGTGC
ACACCGCCTACGACGAGAGCACCGACGAGAATGTCATGCTTCTGACTAGCGACGCCCCTGAATACAAGCC
TTGGGCTCTGGTCATACAGGATAGCAACGGTGAGAACAAGATTAAGATGCTCTCTGGTGGTTCTCCCAAG
AAGAAGAGGAAAGTCTAACCGGTCATCATCACCATCACCATTGAGTTTAAACCCGCTGATCAGCCTCGAC
TGTGCCTTCTAGTTGCCAGCCATCTGTTGTTTGCCCCTCCCCCGTGCCTTCCTTGACCCTGGAAGGTGCC
ACTCCCACTGTCCTTTCCTAATAAAATGAGGAAATTGCATCGCATTGTCTGAGTAGGTGTCATTCTATTC
TGGGGGGTGGGGTGGGGCAGGACAGCAAGGGGGAGGATTGGGAAGACAATAGCAGGCATGCTGGGGATGC
GGTGGGCTCTATGGCTTCTGAGGCGGAAAGAACCAGCTGGGGCTCGATACCGTCGACCTCTAGCTAGAGC
TTGGCGTAATCATGGTCATAGCTGTTTCCTGTGTGAAATTGTTATCCGCTCACAATTCCACACAACATAC
GAGCCGGAAGCATAAAGTGTAAAGCCTAGGGTGCCTAATGAGTGAGCTAACTCACATTAATTGCGTTGCG
CTCACTGCCCGCTTTCCAGTCGGGAAACCTGTCGTGCCAGCTGCATTAATGAATCGGCCAACGCGCGGGG
AGAGGCGGTTTGCGTATTGGGCGCTCTTCCGCTTCCTCGCTCACTGACTCGCTGCGCTCGGTCGTTCGGC
TGCGGCGAGCGGTATCAGCTCACTCAAAGGCGGTAATACGGTTATCCACAGAATCAGGGGATAACGCAGG
AAAGAACATGTGAGCAAAAGGCCAGCAAAAGGCCAGGAACCGTAAAAAGGCCGCGTTGCTGGCGTTTTTC
CATAGGCTCCGCCCCCCTGACGAGCATCACAAAAATCGACGCTCAAGTCAGAGGTGGCGAAACCCGACAG
GACTATAAAGATACCAGGCGTTTCCCCCTGGAAGCTCCCTCGTGCGCTCTCCTGTTCCGACCCTGCCGCT
TACCGGATACCTGTCCGCCTTTCTCCCTTCGGGAAGCGTGGCGCTTTCTCATAGCTCACGCTGTAGGTAT
CTCAGTTCGGTGTAGGTCGTTCGCTCCAAGCTGGGCTGTGTGCACGAACCCCCCGTTCAGCCCGACCGCT
GCGCCTTATCCGGTAACTATCGTCTTGAGTCCAACCCGGTAAGACACGACTTATCGCCACTGGCAGCAGC
CACTGGTAACAGGATTAGCAGAGCGAGGTATGTAGGCGGTGCTACAGAGTTCTTGAAGTGGTGGCCTAAC
TACGGCTACACTAGAAGAACAGTATTTGGTATCTGCGCTCTGCTGAAGCCAGTTACCTTCGGAAAAAGAG
TTGGTAGCTCTTGATCCGGCAAACAAACCACCGCTGGTAGCGGTGGTTTTTTTGTTTGCAAGCAGCAGAT
TACGCGCAGAAAAAAAGGATCTCAAGAAGATCCTTTGATCTTTTCTACGGGGTCTGACGCTCAGTGGAAC
GAAAACTCACGTTAAGGGATTTTGGTCATGAGATTATCAAAAAGGATCTTCACCTAGATCCTTTTAAATT
AAAAATGAAGTTTTAAATCAATCTAAAGTATATATGAGTAAACTTGGTCTGACAGTTACCAATGCTTAAT
CAGTGAGGCACCTATCTCAGCGATCTGTCTATTTCGTTCATCCATAGTTGCCTGACTCCCCGTCGTGTAG
ATAACTACGATACGGGAGGGCTTACCATCTGGCCCCAGTGCTGCAATGATACCGCGAGACCCACGCTCAC
CGGCTCCAGATTTATCAGCAATAAACCAGCCAGCCGGAAGGGCCGAGCGCAGAAGTGGTCCTGCAACTTT
ATCCGCCTCCATCCAGTCTATTAATTGTTGCCGGGAAGCTAGAGTAAGTAGTTCGCCAGTTAATAGTTTG
CGCAACGTTGTTGCCATTGCTACAGGCATCGTGGTGTCACGCTCGTCGTTTGGTATGGCTTCATTCAGCT
CCGGTTCCCAACGATCAAGGCGAGTTACATGATCCCCCATGTTGTGCAAAAAAGCGGTTAGCTCCTTCGG
TCCTCCGATCGTTGTCAGAAGTAAGTTGGCCGCAGTGTTATCACTCATGGTTATGGCAGCACTGCATAAT
TCTCTTACTGTCATGCCATCCGTAAGATGCTTTTCTGTGACTGGTGAGTACTCAACCAAGTCATTCTGAG
AATAGTGTATGCGGCGACCGAGTTGCTCTTGCCCGGCGTCAATACGGGATAATACCGCGCCACATAGCAG
AACTTTAAAAGTGCTCATCATTGGAAAACGTTCTTCGGGGCGAAAACTCTCAAGGATCTTACCGCTGTTG
AGATCCAGTTCGATGTAACCCACTCGTGCACCCAACTGATCTTCAGCATCTTTTACTTTCACCAGCGTTT
CTGGGTGAGCAAAAACAGGAAGGCAAAATGCCGCAAAAAAGGGAATAAGGGCGACACGGAAATGTTGAAT
ACTCATACTCTTCCTTTTTCAATATTATTGAAGCATTTATCAGGGTTATTGTCTCATGAGCGGATACATA
TTTGAATGTATTTAGAAAAATAAACAAATAGGGGTTCCGCGCACATTTCCCCGAAAAGTGCCACCTGACG
TCGACGGATCGGGAGATCGATCTCCCGATCCCCTAGGGTCGACTCTCAGTACAATCTGCTCTGATGCCGC
ATAGTTAAGCCAGTATCTGCTCCCTGCTTGTGTGTTGGAGGTCGCTGAGTAGTGCGCGAGCAAAATTTAA
GCTACAACAAGGCAAGGCTTGACCGACAATTGCATGAAGAATCTGCTTAGGGTTAGGCGTTTTGCGCTGC
TTCGCGATGTACGGGCCAGATATACGCGTTGACATTGATTATTGACTAGTTATTAATAGTAATCAATTAC
GGGGTCATTAGTTCATAGCCCATATATGGAGTTCCGCGTTACATAACTTACGGTAAATGGCCCGCCTGGC
TGACCGCCCAACGACCCCCGCCCATTGACGTCAATAATGACGTATGTTCCCATAGTAACGCCAATAGGGA
CTTTCCATTGACGTCAATGGGTGGAGTATTTACGGTAAACTGCCCACTTGGCAGTACATCAAGTGTATC
Features (pLannotate 1.2.2; 17 found; start..end, strand, type, name):
    132..335     +  promoter       CMV promoter: human cytomegalovirus (CMV) immediate early promoter
    377..395     +  promoter       T7 promoter: promoter for bacteriophage T7 RNA polymerase
   1033..1080    +  CDS            ABE(7.10) (fragment): adenine base editor comprising wild-type E. coli TadA fused to the evolved TadA*(7.10) mutant (Gaudelli et al., 2017)
   1081..5181    +  CDS            Cas9 VQR: Streptococcus pyogenes Cas9 endonuclease with the D1135V/R1335Q/T1337R mutations has an altered recognition specificity for the protospacer adjacent motif (PAM) (Kleinstiver et al., 2015)
   5194..5442    +  CDS            UGI: UNGI_BPPB2 - Experimental evidence at protein level: Swiss-Prot protein existence level 1. This protein binds specifically and reversibly to the host uracil-DNA glycosylase, preventing removal of uracil residues from PBS2 DNA by the host uracil-excision repair system. From Bacillus phage PBS2 (Bacteriophage PBS2).
   5530..5754    +  polyA_signal   bGH poly(A) signal: bovine growth hormone polyadenylation signal
   5758..5779    +  promoter       SV40 promoter (fragment): SV40 enhancer and early promoter
   5784..5800    +  misc_feature   MCS (fragment): pBluescript multiple cloning site
   5849..5865    -  protein_bind   lac operator: The lac repressor binds to the lac operator to inhibit transcription in E. coli. This inhibition can be relieved by adding lactose or isopropyl-β-D-thiogalactopyranoside (IPTG). lac repressor encoded by lacI
   5873..5903    -  promoter       lac promoter: promoter for the E. coli lac operon
   5918..5939    -  protein_bind   CAP binding site: CAP binding activates transcription in the presence of cAMP. E. coli catabolite activator protein
   5952..6044    -  CDS            lacI (fragment): lac repressor; lacI; The lac repressor binds to the lac operator to inhibit transcription in E. coli. This inhibition can be relieved by adding lactose or isopropyl-β-D-thiogalactopyranoside (IPTG).
   6227..6815    -  rep_origin     ori: high-copy-number ColE1/pMB1/pBR322/pUC origin of replication
   6986..7846    -  CDS            AmpR: β-lactamase; bla; confers resistance to ampicillin, carbenicillin, and related antibiotics
   7847..7951    -  promoter       AmpR promoter: bla
   8022..8066    -  misc_feature   bom (fragment): basis of mobility region from pBR322
   8221..131     +  enhancer       CMV enhancer (across the origin): human cytomegalovirus immediate early enhancer
