[The description below was written by a language model from this plasmid's Addgene catalogue record and pLannotate feature annotations shown in this document.]
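Description:
CDA1-BE3 is an 8.5 kb mammalian expression plasmid built on a pCMV backbone that encodes a cytosine base editor of the BE3 architecture. It is propagated in E. coli as a high-copy plasmid through a ColE1/pUC-type origin and selected with ampicillin via the β-lactamase gene. The remaining bacterial elements in the feature table (lac promoter and operator, CAP site, and fragments of lacI, bom, an MCS and the SV40 promoter) appear to be backbone remnants with no evident role in the payload. No mammalian selection marker is annotated, so the plasmid suits transient transfection.

The roughly 5.1 kb insert is driven by the CMV enhancer and immediate-early promoter and terminated by the bGH polyadenylation signal. A T7 promoter lies just upstream of the coding region and also serves as a sequencing primer site. The annotation tool does not label the first several hundred bases of the open reading frame. Going by the construct name, this region presumably encodes the CDA1 cytidine deaminase that replaces the deaminase of standard BE3. A short stretch called as an "ABE(7.10) fragment" most likely reflects a linker sequence shared among base editors rather than any adenine deaminase. Next comes a Streptococcus pyogenes Cas9 domain. The tool matched it to the VQR variant, but this is a best-hit similarity call and neither the catalogue entry nor the table establishes which mutations are present. BE3-type editors conventionally use a Cas9 nickase. The fusion ends with the phage PBS2 uracil glycosylase inhibitor (UGI), which blocks excision of the uracil intermediate and so favours the C:G-to-T:A outcome.

The plasmid encodes no guide RNA, which must be supplied separately. It is used for targeted C-to-T editing in mammalian cells and for comparing deaminase variants for editing efficiency and product purity.
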