Addgene plasmid #100804: CDA1-BE3
Purpose: Expresses CDA1-BE3 in mammalian cells
Depositing lab: David Liu. Depositing organization: Harvard University. Publication: Improved base excision repair inhibition and bacteriophage Mu Gam protein yields C:G-to-T:A base editors with higher efficiency and product purity. Komor AC, Zhao KT, Packer MS, Gaudelli NM, Waterbury AL, Koblan LW, Kim YB, Badran AH, Liu DR. Sci Adv. 2017 Aug 30;3(8):eaao4774. doi: 10.1126/sciadv.aao4774. eCollection 2017 Aug. aao4774 PubMed 28875174.
Backbone
  Vector backbone: pCMV
  Backbone size w/o insert (bp): 3402
  Total vector size (bp): 8469
  Vector type: Mammalian Expression
Growth in bacteria
  Bacterial resistance: Ampicillin, 100 μg/mL
  Growth temperature: 37°C
  Growth strain: DH5alpha
  Copy number: High Copy
Gene/Insert
  Gene/Insert name: CDA1-BE3
  Species: Synthetic; S. pyogenes
  Insert size (bp): 5067
  Promoter: CMV
  Cloning method: Gibson Cloning
  Sequencing primers: 5′ T7; 3′ M13R
Terms and licenses: Academic/Nonprofit Terms; Industry Terms: Not Available to Industry
How to cite: CDA1-BE3 was a gift from David Liu (Addgene plasmid # 100804 ; http://n2t.net/addgene:100804 ; RRID:Addgene_100804)
